>Addgene plasmid #223093 | pCMV-T7-SpCas9(CWNWNS)-P2A-EGFP (RAS3011) | addgene full sequence | sequence record 447647 | Addgene NGS Result
GCATTAATGAATCGGCCAACGCGCGGGGAGAGGCGGTTTGCGTATTGGGCGCTCTTCCGCTTCCTCGCTC
ACTGACTCGCTGCGCTCGGTCGTTCGGCTGCGGCGAGCGGTATCAGCTCACTCAAAGGCGGTAATACGGT
TATCCACAGAATCAGGGGATAACGCAGGAAAGAACATGTGAGCAAAAGGCCAGCAAAAGGCCAGGAACCG
TAAAAAGGCCGCGTTGCTGGCGTTTTTCCATAGGCTCCGCCCCCCTGACGAGCATCACAAAAATCGACGC
TCAAGTCAGAGGTGGCGAAACCCGACAGGACTATAAAGATACCAGGCGTTTCCCCCTGGAAGCTCCCTCG
TGCGCTCTCCTGTTCCGACCCTGCCGCTTACCGGATACCTGTCCGCCTTTCTCCCTTCGGGAAGCGTGGC
GCTTTCTCATAGCTCACGCTGTAGGTATCTCAGTTCGGTGTAGGTCGTTCGCTCCAAGCTGGGCTGTGTG
CACGAACCCCCCGTTCAGCCCGACCGCTGCGCCTTATCCGGTAACTATCGTCTTGAGTCCAACCCGGTAA
GACACGACTTATCGCCACTGGCAGCAGCCACTGGTAACAGGATTAGCAGAGCGAGGTATGTAGGCGGTGC
TACAGAGTTCTTGAAGTGGTGGCCTAACTACGGCTACACTAGAAGAACAGTATTTGGTATCTGCGCTCTG
CTGAAGCCAGTTACCTTCGGAAAAAGAGTTGGTAGCTCTTGATCCGGCAAACAAACCACCGCTGGTAGCG
GTGGTTTTTTTGTTTGCAAGCAGCAGATTACGCGCAGAAAAAAAGGATCTCAAGAAGATCCTTTGATCTT
TTCTACGGGGTCTGACGCTCAGTGGAACGAAAACTCACGTTAAGGGATTTTGGTCATGAGATTATCAAAA
AGGATCTTCACCTAGATCCTTTTAAATTAAAAATGAAGTTTTAAATCAATCTAAAGTATATATGAGTAAA
CTTGGTCTGACAGTTACCAATGCTTAATCAGTGAGGCACCTATCTCAGCGATCTGTCTATTTCGTTCATC
CATAGTTGCCTGACTCCCCGTCGTGTAGATAACTACGATACGGGAGGGCTTACCATCTGGCCCCAGTGCT
GCAATGATACCGCGAGACCCACGCTCACCGGCTCCAGATTTATCAGCAATAAACCAGCCAGCCGGAAGGG
CCGAGCGCAGAAGTGGTCCTGCAACTTTATCCGCCTCCATCCAGTCTATTAATTGTTGCCGGGAAGCTAG
AGTAAGTAGTTCGCCAGTTAATAGTTTGCGCAACGTTGTTGCCATTGCTACAGGCATCGTGGTGTCACGC
TCGTCGTTTGGTATGGCTTCATTCAGCTCCGGTTCCCAACGATCAAGGCGAGTTACATGATCCCCCATGT
TGTGCAAAAAAGCGGTTAGCTCCTTCGGTCCTCCGATCGTTGTCAGAAGTAAGTTGGCCGCAGTGTTATC
ACTCATGGTTATGGCAGCACTGCATAATTCTCTTACTGTCATGCCATCCGTAAGATGCTTTTCTGTGACT
GGTGAGTACTCAACCAAGTCATTCTGAGAATAGTGTATGCGGCGACCGAGTTGCTCTTGCCCGGCGTCAA
TACGGGATAATACCGCGCCACATAGCAGAACTTTAAAAGTGCTCATCATTGGAAAACGTTCTTCGGGGCG
AAAACTCTCAAGGATCTTACCGCTGTTGAGATCCAGTTCGATGTAACCCACTCGTGCACCCAACTGATCT
TCAGCATCTTTTACTTTCACCAGCGTTTCTGGGTGAGCAAAAACAGGAAGGCAAAATGCCGCAAAAAAGG
GAATAAGGGCGACACGGAAATGTTGAATACTCATACTCTTCCTTTTTCAATATTATTGAAGCATTTATCA
GGGTTATTGTCTCATGAGCGGATACATATTTGAATGTATTTAGAAAAATAAACAAATAGGGGTTCCGCGC
ACATTTCCCCGAAAAGTGCCACCTGACGTCGACGGATCGGGAGATCGATCTCCCGATCCCCTAGGGTCGA
CTCTCAGTACAATCTGCTCTGATGCCGCATAGTTAAGCCAGTATCTGCTCCCTGCTTGTGTGTTGGAGGT
CGCTGAGTAGTGCGCGAGCAAAATTTAAGCTACAACAAGGCAAGGCTTGACCGACAATTGCATGAAGAAT
CTGCTTAGGGTTAGGCGTTTTGCGCTGCTTCGCGATGTACGGGCCAGATATACGCGTTGACATTGATTAT
TGACTAGTTATTAATAGTAATCAATTACGGGGTCATTAGTTCATAGCCCATATATGGAGTTCCGCGTTAC
ATAACTTACGGTAAATGGCCCGCCTGGCTGACCGCCCAACGACCCCCGCCCATTGACGTCAATAATGACG
TATGTTCCCATAGTAACGCCAATAGGGACTTTCCATTGACGTCAATGGGTGGAGTATTTACGGTAAACTG
CCCACTTGGCAGTACATCAAGTGTATCATATGCCAAGTACGCCCCCTATTGACGTCAATGACGGTAAATG
GCCCGCCTGGCATTATGCCCAGTACATGACCTTATGGGACTTTCCTACTTGGCAGTACATCTACGTATTA
GTCATCGCTATTACCATGGTGATGCGGTTTTGGCAGTACATCAATGGGCGTGGATAGCGGTTTGACTCAC
GGGGATTTCCAAGTCTCCACCCCATTGACGTCAATGGGAGTTTGTTTTGGCACCAAAATCAACGGGACTT
TCCAAAATGTCGTAACAACTCCGCCCCATTGACGCAAATGGGCGGTAGGCGTGTACGGTGGGAGGTCTAT
ATAAGCAGAGCTGGTTTAGTGAACCGTCAGATCCGCTAGAGATCCGCGGCCGCTAATACGACTCACTATA
GGGAGAGCCGCCACCATGGACAAGAAGTACAGCATCGGCCTGGACATCGGCACCAACTCTGTGGGCTGGG
CCGTGATCACCGACGAGTACAAGGTGCCCAGCAAGAAATTCAAGGTGCTGGGCAACACCGACCGGCACAG
CATCAAGAAGAACCTGATCGGAGCCCTGCTGTTCGACAGCGGCGAAACAGCCGAGGCCACCCGGCTGAAG
AGAACCGCCAGAAGAAGATACACCAGACGGAAGAACCGGATCTGCTATCTGCAAGAGATCTTCAGCAACG
AGATGGCCAAGGTGGACGACAGCTTCTTCCACAGACTGGAAGAGTCCTTCCTGGTGGAAGAGGATAAGAA
GCACGAGCGGCACCCCATCTTCGGCAACATCGTGGACGAGGTGGCCTACCACGAGAAGTACCCCACCATC
TACCACCTGAGAAAGAAACTGGTGGACAGCACCGACAAGGCCGACCTGCGGCTGATCTATCTGGCCCTGG
CCCACATGATCAAGTTCCGGGGCCACTTCCTGATCGAGGGCGACCTGAACCCCGACAACAGCGACGTGGA
CAAGCTGTTCATCCAGCTGGTGCAGACCTACAACCAGCTGTTCGAGGAAAACCCCATCAACGCCAGCGGC
GTGGACGCCAAGGCCATCCTGTCTGCCAGACTGAGCAAGAGCAGACGGCTGGAAAATCTGATCGCCCAGC
TGCCCGGCGAGAAGAAGAATGGCCTGTTCGGAAACCTGATTGCCCTGAGCCTGGGCCTGACCCCCAACTT
CAAGAGCAACTTCGACCTGGCCGAGGATGCCAAACTGCAGCTGAGCAAGGACACCTACGACGACGACCTG
GACAACCTGCTGGCCCAGATCGGCGACCAGTACGCCGACCTGTTTCTGGCCGCCAAGAACCTGTCCGACG
CCATCCTGCTGAGCGACATCCTGAGAGTGAACACCGAGATCACCAAGGCCCCCCTGAGCGCCTCTATGAT
CAAGAGATACGACGAGCACCACCAGGACCTGACCCTGCTGAAAGCTCTCGTGCGGCAGCAGCTGCCTGAG
AAGTACAAAGAGATTTTCTTCGACCAGAGCAAGAACGGCTACGCCGGCTACATTGACGGCGGAGCCAGCC
AGGAAGAGTTCTACAAGTTCATCAAGCCCATCCTGGAAAAGATGGACGGCACCGAGGAACTGCTCGTGAA
GCTGAACAGAGAGGACCTGCTGCGGAAGCAGCGGACCTTCGACAACGGCAGCATCCCCCACCAGATCCAC
CTGGGAGAGCTGCACGCCATTCTGCGGCGGCAGGAAGATTTTTACCCATTCCTGAAGGACAACCGGGAAA
AGATCGAGAAGATCCTGACCTTCCGCATCCCCTACTACGTGGGCCCTCTGGCCAGGGGAAACAGCAGATT
CGCCTGGATGACCAGAAAGAGCGAGGAAACCATCACCCCCTGGAACTTCGAGGAAGTGGTGGACAAGGGC
GCTTCCGCCCAGAGCTTCATCGAGCGGATGACCAACTTCGATAAGAACCTGCCCAACGAGAAGGTGCTGC
CCAAGCACAGCCTGCTGTACGAGTACTTCACCGTGTATAACGAGCTGACCAAAGTGAAATACGTGACCGA
GGGAATGAGAAAGCCCGCCTTCCTGAGCGGCGAGCAGAAAAAGGCCATCGTGGACCTGCTGTTCAAGACC
AACCGGAAAGTGACCGTGAAGCAGCTGAAAGAGGACTACTTCAAGAAAATCGAGTGCTTCGACTCCGTGG
AAATCTCCGGCGTGGAAGATCGGTTCAACGCCTCCCTGGGCACATACCACGATCTGCTGAAAATTATCAA
GGACAAGGACTTCCTGGACAATGAGGAAAACGAGGACATTCTGGAAGATATCGTGCTGACCCTGACACTG
TTTGAGGACAGAGAGATGATCGAGGAACGGCTGAAAACCTATGCCCACCTGTTCGACGACAAAGTGATGA
AGCAGCTGAAGCGGCGGAGATACACCGGCTGGGGCAGGCTGAGCCGGAAGCTGATCAACGGCATCCGGGA
CAAGCAGTCCGGCAAGACAATCCTGGATTTCCTGAAGTCCGACGGCTTCGCCAACAGAAACTTCATGCAG
CTGATCCACGACGACAGCCTGACCTTTAAAGAGGACATCCAGAAAGCCCAGGTGTCCGGCCAGGGCGATA
GCCTGCACGAGCACATTGCCAATCTGGCCGGCAGCCCCGCCATTAAGAAGGGCATCCTGCAGACAGTGAA
GGTGGTGGACGAGCTCGTGAAAGTGATGGGCCGGCACAAGCCCGAGAACATCGTGATCGAAATGGCCAGA
GAGAACCAGACCACCCAGAAGGGACAGAAGAACAGCCGCGAGAGAATGAAGCGGATCGAAGAGGGCATCA
AAGAGCTGGGCAGCCAGATCCTGAAAGAACACCCCGTGGAAAACACCCAGCTGCAGAACGAGAAGCTGTA
CCTGTACTACCTGCAGAATGGGCGGGATATGTACGTGGACCAGGAACTGGACATCAACCGGCTGTCCGAC
TACGATGTGGACCATATCGTGCCTCAGAGCTTTCTGAAGGACGACTCCATCGACAACAAGGTGCTGACCA
GAAGCGACAAGAACCGGGGCAAGAGCGACAACGTGCCCTCCGAAGAGGTCGTGAAGAAGATGAAGAACTA
CTGGCGGCAGCTGCTGAACGCCAAGCTGATTACCCAGAGAAAGTTCGACAATCTGACCAAGGCCGAGAGA
GGCGGCCTGAGCGAACTGGATAAGGCCGGCTTCATCAAGAGACAGCTGGTGGAAACCCGGCAGATCACAA
AGCACGTGGCACAGATCCTGGACTCCCGGATGAACACTAAGTACGACGAGAATGACAAGCTGATCCGGGA
AGTGAAAGTGATCACCCTGAAGTCCAAGCTGGTGTCCGATTTCCGGAAGGATTTCCAGTTTTACAAAGTG
CGCGAGATCAACAACTACCACCACGCCCACGACGCCTACCTGAACGCCGTCGTGGGAACCGCCCTGATCA
AAAAGTACCCTAAGCTGGAAAGCGAGTTCGTGTACGGCGACTACAAGGTGTACGACGTGCGGAAGATGAT
CGCCAAGAGCGAGCAGGAAATCGGCAAGGCTACCGCCAAGTACTTCTTCTACAGCAACATCATGAACTTT
TTCAAGACCGAGATTACCCTGGCCAACGGCGAGATCCGGAAGCGGCCTCTGATCGAGACAAACGGCGAAA
CCGGGGAGATCGTGTGGGATAAGGGCCGGGATTTTGCCACCGTGCGGAAAGTGCTGAGCATGCCCCAAGT
GAATATCGTGAAAAAGACCGAGGTGCAGACAGGCGGCTTCAGCAAAGAGTCTATCCTGCCCAAGAGGAAC
AGCGATAAGCTGATCGCCAGAAAGAAGGACTGGGACCCTAAGAAGTACGGCGGCTTCTGCTGGCCCACCG
TGGCCTATTCTGTGCTGGTGGTGGCCAAAGTGGAAAAGGGCAAGTCCAAGAAACTGAAGAGTGTGAAAGA
GCTGCTGGGGATCACCATCATGGAAAGAAGCAGCTTCGAGAAGAATCCCATCGACTTTCTGGAAGCCAAG
GGCTACAAAGAAGTGAAAAAGGACCTGATCATCAAGCTGCCTAAGTACTCCCTGTTCGAGCTGGAAAACG
GCCGGAAGAGAATGCTGGCCTCTGCCAACTGGCTGCAGAAGGGAAACGAACTGGCCCTGCCCTCCAAATA
TGTGAACTTCCTGTACCTGGCCAGCCACTATGAGAAGCTGAAGGGCTCCCCCGAGGATAATGAGCAGAAA
CAGCTGTTTGTGGAACAGCACAAGCACTACCTGGACGAGATCATCGAGCAGATCAGCGAGTTCTCCAAGA
GAGTGATCCTGGCCGACGCTAATCTGGACAAAGTGCTGTCCGCCTACAACAAGCACCGGGATAAGCCCAT
CAGAGAGCAGGCCGAGAATATCATCCACCTGTTTACCCTGACCAATCTGGGAGCCCCTGCCGCCTTCAAG
TACTTTGACACCACCATCGACCGGAAGAACTACAGCAGCACCAAAGAGGTGCTGGACGCCACCCTGATCC
ACCAGAGCATCACCGGCCTGTACGAGACACGGATCGACCTGTCTCAGCTGGGAGGCGACGGATCCGGCGG
AGGCGGAAGCGGGAAAAGAACCGCCGACGGCAGCGAATTCGAGCCCAAGAAGAAGAGGAAAGTCTCGAGC
GGAGGCGACTACAAAGACCATGACGGTGATTATAAAGATCATGACATCGATTACAAGGATGACGATGACA
AGGGAGGCGGTGGAAGCGGCGCAACAAACTTCTCTCTGCTGAAACAAGCCGGAGATGTCGAAGAGAATCC
TGGACCGATGGTGAGCAAGGGCGAGGAGCTGTTCACCGGGGTGGTGCCCATCCTGGTCGAGCTGGACGGC
GACGTAAACGGCCACAAGTTCAGCGTGTCCGGCGAGGGCGAGGGCGATGCCACCTACGGCAAGCTGACCC
TGAAGTTCATCTGCACCACCGGCAAGCTGCCCGTGCCCTGGCCCACCCTCGTGACCACCCTGACCTACGG
CGTGCAGTGCTTCAGCCGCTACCCCGACCACATGAAGCAGCACGACTTCTTCAAGTCCGCCATGCCCGAA
GGCTACGTCCAGGAGCGCACCATCTTCTTCAAGGACGACGGCAACTACAAGACCCGCGCCGAGGTGAAGT
TCGAGGGCGACACCCTGGTGAACCGCATCGAGCTGAAGGGCATCGACTTCAAGGAGGACGGCAACATCCT
GGGGCACAAGCTGGAGTACAACTACAACAGCCACAACGTCTATATCATGGCCGACAAGCAGAAGAACGGC
ATCAAGGTGAACTTCAAGATCCGCCACAACATCGAGGACGGCAGCGTGCAGCTCGCCGACCACTACCAGC
AGAACACCCCCATCGGCGACGGCCCCGTGCTGCTGCCCGACAACCACTACCTGAGCACCCAGTCCGCCCT
GAGCAAAGACCCCAACGAGAAGCGCGATCACATGGTCCTGCTGGAGTTCGTGACCGCCGCCGGGATCACT
CTCGGCATGGACGAGCTGTACAAGTGACCGGTCATCATCACCATCACCATTGAGTTTAAACCCGCTGATC
AGCCTCGACTGTGCCTTCTAGTTGCCAGCCATCTGTTGTTTGCCCCTCCCCCGTGCCTTCCTTGACCCTG
GAAGGTGCCACTCCCACTGTCCTTTCCTAATAAAATGAGGAAATTGCATCGCATTGTCTGAGTAGGTGTC
ATTCTATTCTGGGGGGTGGGGTGGGGCAGGACAGCAAGGGGGAGGATTGGGAAGACAATAGCAGGCATGC
TGGGGATGCGGTGGGCTCTATGGCTTCTGAGGCGGAAAGAACCAGCTGGGGCTCGATACCGTCGACCTCT
AGCTAGAGCTTGGCGTAATCATGGTCATAGCTGTTTCCTGTGTGAAATTGTTATCCGCTCACAATTCCAC
ACAACATACGAGCCGGAAGCATAAAGTGTAAAGCCTAGGGTGCCTAATGAGTGAGCTAACTCACATTAAT
TGCGTTGCGCTCACTGCCCGCTTTCCAGTCGGGAAACCTGTCGTGCCAGCT
Features (pLannotate 1.2.2; 18 found; start..end, strand, type, name):
    235..823     -  rep_origin     ori: high-copy-number ColE1/pMB1/pBR322/pUC origin of replication
    994..1854    -  CDS            AmpR: β-lactamase; bla; confers resistance to ampicillin, carbenicillin, and related antibiotics
   1855..1959    -  promoter       AmpR promoter: bla
   2030..2074    -  misc_feature   bom (fragment): basis of mobility region from pBR322
   2229..2608    +  enhancer       CMV enhancer: human cytomegalovirus immediate early enhancer
   2609..2812    +  promoter       CMV promoter: human cytomegalovirus (CMV) immediate early promoter
   2854..2872    +  promoter       T7 promoter: promoter for bacteriophage T7 RNA polymerase
   2886..4604    +  CDS            Cas9(N): N-terminal portion of Streptococcus pyogenes Cas9 (Zetsche et al., 2015)
   4491..6989    +  CDS            Cas9(C): C-terminal portion of Streptococcus pyogenes Cas9 (Zetsche et al., 2015)
   7077..7142    +  CDS            3xFLAG: three tandem FLAG® epitope tags, followed by an enterokinase cleavage site
   7218..7934    +  CDS            EGFP: EGFP is a basic (constitutively fluorescent) green fluorescent protein published in 1996, derived from Aequorea victoria. It is reported to be a rapidly-maturing weak dimer with moderate acid sensitivity.
   7989..8213    +  polyA_signal   bGH poly(A) signal: bovine growth hormone polyadenylation signal
   8217..8238    +  promoter       SV40 promoter (fragment): SV40 enhancer and early promoter
   8243..8259    +  misc_feature   MCS (fragment): pBluescript multiple cloning site
   8308..8324    -  protein_bind   lac operator: The lac repressor binds to the lac operator to inhibit transcription in E. coli. This inhibition can be relieved by adding lactose or isopropyl-β-D-thiogalactopyranoside (IPTG). lac repressor encoded by lacI
   8332..8362    -  promoter       lac promoter: promoter for the E. coli lac operon
   8377..8398    -  protein_bind   CAP binding site: CAP binding activates transcription in the presence of cAMP. E. coli catabolite activator protein
   8411..52      -  CDS            lacI (fragment) (across the origin): lac repressor; lacI; The lac repressor binds to the lac operator to inhibit transcription in E. coli. This inhibition can be relieved by adding lactose or isopropyl-β-D-thiogalactopyranoside (IPTG).
