[The description below was written by a language model from this plasmid's Addgene catalogue record and pLannotate feature annotations shown in this document.]
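Description:
pCMV-T7-SpCas9(CWNWNS)-P2A-EGFP (RAS3011) is an 8,451 nt mammalian expression and CRISPR plasmid built by Gibson cloning on the pCMV-T7-SpCas9-P2A-EGFP backbone. It is propagated in E. coli as a high-copy plasmid through a ColE1/pUC-type origin and selected with ampicillin via the β-lactamase gene and its own promoter. The annotated fragments of bom, the SV40 promoter, a pBluescript MCS, lacI, and the lac promoter/operator/CAP site appear to be backbone remnants rather than functional parts of the design.

The payload is a human codon-optimized Streptococcus pyogenes Cas9 nuclease carrying six substitutions (D1135C, S1136W, G1218N, E1219W, R1335N, T1337S), summarized by the "CWNWNS" label. The associated study concerns engineered Cas9 variants with customized PAM preferences, but the record does not state which PAM this variant recognizes. The feature table annotates the Cas9 coding region as two overlapping N- and C-terminal portions, which reflects how the annotation tool matched a continuous open reading frame rather than a split enzyme. At the C terminus, Cas9 is fused to a bipartite nuclear localization signal and a 3xFLAG epitope for detection, followed by a P2A self-cleaving peptide and EGFP. EGFP is therefore produced as a separate protein from the same transcript and marks transfected, nuclease-expressing cells. The BPNLS and P2A are listed in the catalogue fields but not individually annotated in the feature table.

Transcription is driven by the CMV immediate early enhancer and promoter for expression in human cells and is terminated by the bGH polyadenylation signal. A T7 promoter between CMV and the coding sequence additionally allows transcription by T7 RNA polymerase, for example in vitro. No guide RNA cassette is annotated, so a guide would have to be supplied separately for genome-editing experiments.
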