Addgene plasmid #223093: pCMV-T7-SpCas9(CWNWNS)-P2A-EGFP (RAS3011)
Purpose: pCMV and pT7 Human expression plasmid for SpCas9 enzyme with CWNWNS amino acids at positions 1135,1136,1218,1219,1335,T1337 with C-term BPNLS-P2A-EGFP
Depositing lab: Benjamin Kleinstiver. Depositing organization: Massachusetts General Hospital. Publication: Custom CRISPR-Cas9 PAM variants via scalable engineering and machine learning. Silverstein RA, Kim N, Kroell AS, Walton RT, Delano J, Butcher RM, Pacesa M, Smith BK, Christie KA, Ha LL, Meis RJ, Clark AB, Spinner AD, Lazzarotto CR, Li Y, Matsubara A, Urbina EO, Dahl GA, Correia BE, Marks DS, Tsai SQ, Pinello L, De Ravin SS, Liu Q, Kleinstiver BP. Nature. 2025 Apr 22. doi: 10.1038/s41586-025-09021-y. PubMed 40262634.
Backbone
  Vector backbone: pCMV-T7-SpCas9-P2A-EGFP (RTW3027)
  Backbone manufacturer: Benjamin Kleinstiver, Addgene plasmid #139987
  Vector type: Mammalian Expression, CRISPR
Growth in bacteria
  Bacterial resistance: Ampicillin, 100 μg/mL
  Growth temperature: 37°C
  Growth strain: DH5alpha
  Copy number: High Copy
Gene/Insert
  Gene/Insert name: human codon optimized nuclease SpCas9(CWNWNS)-P2A-EGFP (alt names: RAS3011; SpCas9(CWNWNS))
  Species: Synthetic
  Mutation: SpCas9(CWNWNS)=D1135C, S1136W, G1218N, E1219W, R1335N, T1337S
  Promoter: CMV and T7
  Tag / fusion protein: BPNLS-3xFLAG-P2A-EGFP (C terminal on insert)
  Cloning method: Gibson Cloning
  Sequencing primers: 5′ oBK6928-CCAAGTCTCCACCCCATTGACG; 3′ oBK219-GGGAGTGGCACCTTCCAGGGTC
Terms and licenses: Academic/Nonprofit Terms; Industry Terms: Not Available to Industry
How to cite: pCMV-T7-SpCas9(CWNWNS)-P2A-EGFP (RAS3011) was a gift from Benjamin Kleinstiver (Addgene plasmid # 223093 ; http://n2t.net/addgene:223093 ; RRID:Addgene_223093)
